Addgene plasmid #55695: RhoQ
Purpose: expression of mouse RhoQ
Depositing lab: Julian Downward. Depositing organization: Cancer Research UK. Publication: RAS and RHO families of GTPases directly regulate distinct phosphoinositide 3-kinase isoforms. Fritsch R, de Krijger I, Fritsch K, George R, Reason B, Kumar MS, Diefenbacher M, Stamp G, Downward J. Cell. 2013 May 23;153(5):1050-63. doi: 10.1016/j.cell.2013.04.031. PubMed 23706742.
Backbone
  Vector backbone: pGEX2T
  Backbone manufacturer: GE Healthcare Life Sciences
  Backbone size w/o insert (bp): 4948
  Vector type: Bacterial Expression
Growth in bacteria
  Bacterial resistance: Ampicillin, 100 μg/mL
  Growth temperature: 37°C
  Growth strain: BL21 codon plus ril de3
  Copy number: High Copy
Gene/Insert
  Gene/Insert name: RhoQ
  Species: M. musculus (mouse)
  Entrez Gene: Rhoq (a.k.a. Arhq, TC10A, Tc10)
  Promoter: lac
  Cloning method: Restriction Enzyme; 5′ cloning site BamHI (not destroyed); 3′ cloning site EcoRI (not destroyed)
  Sequencing primers: 5′ lac promoter; 3′ GST-R
Terms and licenses: Academic/Nonprofit Terms; Industry Terms: Not Available to Industry
How to cite: RhoQ was a gift from Julian Downward (Addgene plasmid # 55695 ; http://n2t.net/addgene:55695 ; RRID:Addgene_55695)
