[The description below was written by a language model from this plasmid's Addgene catalogue record and pLannotate feature annotations shown in this document.]
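Description:
RhoQ is a bacterial expression plasmid built on the pGEX2T backbone for producing mouse RhoQ (also known as TC10 or Arhq) in E. coli. The assembled sequence is about 5.6 kb. It replicates from a ColE1/pMB1-type origin, is recorded as high copy, and is selected with ampicillin through the β-lactamase (AmpR) gene and its own promoter. Short annotated fragments of rop, bom and yciV, along with a lac promoter/operator and lacZα segment downstream of lacI, are remnants of the backbone rather than functional parts of the expression unit.

The payload is the mouse Rhoq coding sequence, cloned between BamHI and EcoRI sites that both remain intact. It sits just downstream of, and on the same strand as, the Schistosoma japonicum glutathione S-transferase (GST) coding sequence, an arrangement consistent with an N-terminal GST–RhoQ fusion, although the catalogue entry does not list a tag explicitly. The catalogue gives the promoter as "lac", but the feature table shows the cassette is driven by the hybrid trp/lac tac promoter followed by a lac operator. The plasmid also carries lacI under the lacIq promoter, so it supplies abundant repressor itself; expression stays low until it is induced with IPTG. pGEX2T vectors normally encode a thrombin cleavage site between GST and the insert, though this is not annotated here.

RhoQ is a plasma membrane-associated small GTPase of the Rho family that cycles between GTP- and GDP-bound states. The listed host is a BL21-derived expression strain, which fits production of recombinant protein that can be purified on glutathione. The associated study concerns direct regulation of phosphoinositide 3-kinase isoforms by RAS and RHO family GTPases.
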