Features (pLannotate 1.2.2; 17 found; start..end, strand, type, name):
      6..107     -  CDS            yciV (fragment): RNAAM_ECOLI - Also known as trpH From Escherichia coli (strain K12).
    183..211     +  promoter       tac promoter: strong E. coli promoter; hybrid between the trp and lac UV5 promoters
    219..235     +  protein_bind   lac operator: The lac repressor binds to the lac operator to inhibit transcription in E. coli. This inhibition can be relieved by adding lactose or isopropyl-β-D-thiogalactopyranoside (IPTG). lac repressor encoded by lacI
    258..911     +  CDS            GST26_SCHJA: Experimental evidence at protein level: Swiss-Prot protein existence level 1. GST isoenzymes appear to play a central role in the parasite detoxification system. Other functions are also suspected including a role in increasing the solubility of haematin in the parasite gut. From Schistosoma japonicum (Blood fluke).
    936..1547    +  CDS            Rhoq: RHOQ_MOUSE - Also known as Arhq, Tc10. Experimental evidence at protein level: Swiss-Prot protein existence level 1. Plasma membrane-associated small GTPase which cycles between an active GTP-bound and an inactive GDP-bound state. In active state binds to a variety of effector proteins to regulate cellular responses. Involved in epithelial cell polarization processes. May play a role in CFTR trafficking to the plasma membrane. Causes the formation of thin, actin-rich surface projections called filopodia (By similarity). From Mus musculus (Mouse).
   1579..1618    +  CDS            rop (fragment): Rop protein, which maintains plasmids at low copy number; rop
   1720..1760    +  misc_feature   bom (fragment): basis of mobility region from pBR322
   1865..1969    +  promoter       AmpR promoter: bla
   1970..2830    +  CDS            AmpR: β-lactamase; bla; confers resistance to ampicillin, carbenicillin, and related antibiotics
   3001..3589    +  rep_origin     ori: high-copy-number ColE1/pMB1/pBR322/pUC origin of replication
   3775..3826    -  misc_feature   bom (fragment): basis of mobility region from pBR322
   3833..3910    +  promoter       lacIq promoter: lacI (mutant); In the lacIq allele, a single base change in the promoter boosts expression of the lacI gene about 10-fold.
   3911..4993    +  CDS            lacI: lac repressor; lacI; The lac repressor binds to the lac operator to inhibit transcription in E. coli. This inhibition can be relieved by adding lactose or isopropyl-β-D-thiogalactopyranoside (IPTG).
   5006..5027    +  protein_bind   CAP binding site: CAP binding activates transcription in the presence of cAMP. E. coli catabolite activator protein
   5042..5072    +  promoter       lac promoter: promoter for the E. coli lac operon
   5080..5096    +  protein_bind   lac operator: The lac repressor binds to the lac operator to inhibit transcription in E. coli. This inhibition can be relieved by adding lactose or isopropyl-β-D-thiogalactopyranoside (IPTG). lac repressor encoded by lacI
   5116..5289    +  CDS            lacZα: LacZα fragment of β-galactosidase; lacZ fragment
>Addgene plasmid #55695 | RhoQ | addgene full sequence | sequence record 218053 | Addgene Assembled Sequence
ACGTTATCGACTGCACGGTGCACCAATGCTTCTGGCGTCAGGCAGCCATCGGAAGCTGTGGTATGGCTGT
GCAGGTCGTAAATCACTGCATAATTCGTGTCGCTCAAGGCGCACTCCCGTTCTGGATAATGTTTTTTGCG
CCGACATCATAACGGTTCTGGCAAATATTCTGAAATGAGCTGTTGACAATTAATCATCGGCTCGTATAAT
GTGTGGAATTGTGAGCGGATAACAATTTCACACAGGAAACAGTATTCATGTCCCCTATACTAGGTTATTG
GAAAATTAAGGGCCTTGTGCAACCCACTCGACTTCTTTTGGAATATCTTGAAGAAAAATATGAAGAGCAT
TTGTATGAGCGCGATGAAGGTGATAAATGGCGAAACAAAAAGTTTGAATTGGGTTTGGAGTTTCCCAATC
TTCCTTATTATATTGATGGTGATGTTAAATTAACACAGTCTATGGCCATCATACGTTATATAGCTGACAA
GCACAACATGTTGGGTGGTTGTCCAAAAGAGCGTGCAGAGATTTCAATGCTTGAAGGAGCGGTTTTGGAT
ATTAGATACGGTGTTTCGAGAATTGCATATAGTAAAGACTTTGAAACTCTCAAAGTTGATTTTCTTAGCA
AGCTACCTGAAATGCTGAAAATGTTCGAAGATCGTTTATGTCATAAAACATATTTAAATGGTGATCATGT
AACCCATCCTGACTTCATGTTGTATGACGCTCTTGATGTTGTTTTATACATGGACCCAATGTGCCTGGAT
GCGTTCCCAAAATTAGTTTGTTTTAAAAAACGTATTGAAGCTATCCCACAAATTGATAAGTACTTGAAAT
CCAGCAAGTATATAGCATGGCCTTTGCAGGGCTGGCAAGCCACGTTTGGTGGTGGCGACCATCCTCCAAA
ATCGGATCTGGTTCCGCGTGGATCCGCTCACGGGCCCGGCGCGCTGATGCTGAAGTGCGTGGTGGTCGGC
GACGGGGCGGTGGGCAAGACGTGCCTGCTCATGAGCTATGCCAACGACGCCTTCCCCGAGGAGTACGTGC
CCACTGTCTTCGACCACTACGCAGTCAGCGTCACCGTGGGGGGCAAGCAGTACCTCTTGGGACTCTATGA
CACAGCTGGACAGGAAGACTATGATCGTCTGAGGCCTTTATCTTACCCCATGACTGACGTCTTCCTCATA
TGCTTCTCCGTGGTAAATCCAGCCTCGTTTCAAAATGTAAAGGAAGAGTGGGTACCAGAGCTAAAGGAAT
ATGCGCCAAACGTCCCCTTCTTGTTAATAGGAACTCAGATTGATCTCCGAGATGACCCCAAAACTTTAGC
AAGACTGAATGACATGAAAGAAAAACCTGTCTGTGTGGAACAAGGACAGAAACTAGCAAAAGAGATAGGT
GCATGCTGCTATGTGGAGTGTTCAGCTTTAACCCAGAAGGGTTTGAAGACTGTGTTTGATGAGGCTATCA
TAGCCATTTTAACTCCAAAGAAACACACAGTAAAAAAAAGAATAGGATCAAGATGTATAAACTGTTGTTT
GATTACGTGACGGGAATTCATCGTGACTGACTGACGATCTGCCTCGCGCGTTTCGGTGATGACGGTGAAA
ACCTCTGACACATGCAGCTCCCGGAGACGGTCACAGCTTGTCTGTAAGCGGATGCCGGGAGCAGACAAGC
CCGTCAGGGCGCGTCAGCGGGTGTTGGCGGGTGTCGGGGCGCAGCCATGACCCAGTCACGTAGCGATAGC
GGAGTGTATAATTCTTGAAGACGAAAGGGCCTCGTGATACGCCTATTTTTATAGGTTAATGTCATGATAA
TAATGGTTTCTTAGACGTCAGGTGGCACTTTTCGGGGAAATGTGCGCGGAACCCCTATTTGTTTATTTTT
CTAAATACATTCAAATATGTATCCGCTCATGAGACAATAACCCTGATAAATGCTTCAATAATATTGAAAA
AGGAAGAGTATGAGTATTCAACATTTCCGTGTCGCCCTTATTCCCTTTTTTGCGGCATTTTGCCTTCCTG
TTTTTGCTCACCCAGAAACGCTGGTGAAAGTAAAAGATGCTGAAGATCAGTTGGGTGCACGAGTGGGTTA
CATCGAACTGGATCTCAACAGCGGTAAGATCCTTGAGAGTTTTCGCCCCGAAGAACGTTTTCCAATGATG
AGCACTTTTAAAGTTCTGCTATGTGGCGCGGTATTATCCCGTGTTGACGCCGGGCAAGAGCAACTCGGTC
GCCGCATACACTATTCTCAGAATGACTTGGTTGAGTACTCACCAGTCACAGAAAAGCATCTTACGGATGG
CATGACAGTAAGAGAATTATGCAGTGCTGCCATAACCATGAGTGATAACACTGCGGCCAACTTACTTCTG
ACAACGATCGGAGGACCGAAGGAGCTAACCGCTTTTTTGCACAACATGGGGGATCATGTAACTCGCCTTG
ATCGTTGGGAACCGGAGCTGAATGAAGCCATACCAAACGACGAGCGTGACACCACGATGCCTGCAGCAAT
GGCAACAACGTTGCGCAAACTATTAACTGGCGAACTACTTACTCTAGCTTCCCGGCAACAATTAATAGAC
TGGATGGAGGCGGATAAAGTTGCAGGACCACTTCTGCGCTCGGCCCTTCCGGCTGGCTGGTTTATTGCTG
ATAAATCTGGAGCCGGTGAGCGTGGGTCTCGCGGTATCATTGCAGCACTGGGGCCAGATGGTAAGCCCTC
CCGTATCGTAGTTATCTACACGACGGGGAGTCAGGCAACTATGGATGAACGAAATAGACAGATCGCTGAG
ATAGGTGCCTCACTGATTAAGCATTGGTAACTGTCAGACCAAGTTTACTCATATATACTTTAGATTGATT
TAAAACTTCATTTTTAATTTAAAAGGATCTAGGTGAAGATCCTTTTTGATAATCTCATGACCAAAATCCC
TTAACGTGAGTTTTCGTTCCACTGAGCGTCAGACCCCGTAGAAAAGATCAAAGGATCTTCTTGAGATCCT
TTTTTTCTGCGCGTAATCTGCTGCTTGCAAACAAAAAAACCACCGCTACCAGCGGTGGTTTGTTTGCCGG
ATCAAGAGCTACCAACTCTTTTTCCGAAGGTAACTGGCTTCAGCAGAGCGCAGATACCAAATACTGTCCT
TCTAGTGTAGCCGTAGTTAGGCCACCACTTCAAGAACTCTGTAGCACCGCCTACATACCTCGCTCTGCTA
ATCCTGTTACCAGTGGCTGCTGCCAGTGGCGATAAGTCGTGTCTTACCGGGTTGGACTCAAGACGATAGT
TACCGGATAAGGCGCAGCGGTCGGGCTGAACGGGGGGTTCGTGCACACAGCCCAGCTTGGAGCGAACGAC
CTACACCGAACTGAGATACCTACAGCGTGAGCTATGAGAAAGCGCCACGCTTCCCGAAGGGAGAAAGGCG
GACAGGTATCCGGTAAGCGGCAGGGTCGGAACAGGAGAGCGCACGAGGGAGCTTCCAGGGGGAAACGCCT
GGTATCTTTATAGTCCTGTCGGGTTTCGCCACCTCTGACTTGAGCGTCGATTTTTGTGATGCTCGTCAGG
GGGGCGGAGCCTATGGAAAAACGCCAGCAACGCGGCCTTTTTACGGTTCCTGGCCTTTTGCTGGCCTTTT
GCTCACATGTTCTTTCCTGCGTTATCCCCTGATTCTGTGGATAACCGTATTACCGCCTTTGAGTGAGCTG
ATACCGCTCGCCGCAGCCGAACGACCGAGCGCAGCGAGTCAGTGAGCGAGGAAGCGGAAGAGCGCCTGAT
GCGGTATTTTCTCCTTACGCATCTGTGCGGTATTTCACACCGCATAAATTCCGACACCATCGAATGGTGC
AAAACCTTTCGCGGTATGGCATGATAGCGCCCGGAAGAGAGTCAATTCAGGGTGGTGAATGTGAAACCAG
TAACGTTATACGATGTCGCAGAGTATGCCGGTGTCTCTTATCAGACCGTTTCCCGCGTGGTGAACCAGGC
CAGCCACGTTTCTGCGAAAACGCGGGAAAAAGTGGAAGCGGCGATGGCGGAGCTGAATTACATTCCCAAC
CGCGTGGCACAACAACTGGCGGGCAAACAGTCGTTGCTGATTGGCGTTGCCACCTCCAGTCTGGCCCTGC
ACGCGCCGTCGCAAATTGTCGCGGCGATTAAATCTCGCGCCGATCAACTGGGTGCCAGCGTGGTGGTGTC
GATGGTAGAACGAAGCGGCGTCGAAGCCTGTAAAGCGGCGGTGCACAATCTTCTCGCGCAACGCGTCAGT
GGGCTGATCATTAACTATCCGCTGGATGACCAGGATGCCATTGCTGTGGAAGCTGCCTGCACTAATGTTC
CGGCGTTATTTCTTGATGTCTCTGACCAGACACCCATCAACAGTATTATTTTCTCCCATGAAGACGGTAC
GCGACTGGGCGTGGAGCATCTGGTCGCATTGGGTCACCAGCAAATCGCGCTGTTAGCGGGCCCATTAAGT
TCTGTCTCGGCGCGTCTGCGTCTGGCTGGCTGGCATAAATATCTCACTCGCAATCAAATTCAGCCGATAG
CGGAACGGGAAGGCGACTGGAGTGCCATGTCCGGTTTTCAACAAACCATGCAAATGCTGAATGAGGGCAT
CGTTCCCACTGCGATGCTGGTTGCCAACGATCAGATGGCGCTGGGCGCAATGCGCGCCATTACCGAGTCC
GGGCTGCGCGTTGGTGCGGATATCTCGGTAGTGGGATACGACGATACCGAAGACAGCTCATGTTATATCC
CGCCGTTAACCACCATCAAACAGGATTTTCGCCTGCTGGGGCAAACCAGCGTGGACCGCTTGCTGCAACT
CTCTCAGGGCCAGGCGGTGAAGGGCAATCAGCTGTTGCCCGTCTCACTGGTGAAAAGAAAAACCACCCTG
GCGCCCAATACGCAAACCGCCTCTCCCCGCGCGTTGGCCGATTCATTAATGCAGCTGGCACGACAGGTTT
CCCGACTGGAAAGCGGGCAGTGAGCGCAACGCAATTAATGTGAGTTAGCTCACTCATTAGGCACCCCAGG
CTTTACACTTTATGCTTCCGGCTCGTATGTTGTGTGGAATTGTGAGCGGATAACAATTTCACACAGGAAA
CAGCTATGACCATGATTACGGATTCACTGGCCGTCGTTTTACAACGTCGTGACTGGGAAAACCCTGGCGT
TACCCAACTTAATCGCCTTGCAGCACATCCCCCTTTCGCCAGCTGGCGTAATAGCGAAGAGGCCCGCACC
GATCGCCCTTCCCAACAGTTGCGCAGCCTGAATGGCGAATGGCGCTTTGCCTGGTTTCCGGCACCAGAAG
CGGTGCCGGAAAGCTGGCTGGAGTGCGATCTTCCTGAGGCCGATACTGTCGTCGTCCCCTCAAACTGGCA
GATGCACGGTTACGATGCGCCCATCTACACCAACGTAACCTATCCCATTACGGTCAATCCGCCGTTTGTT
CCCACGGAGAATCCGACGGGTTGTTACTCGCTCACATTTAATGTTGATGAAAGCTGGCTACAGGAAGGCC
AGACGCGAATTATTTTTGATGGCGTTGGAATT
