>Addgene plasmid #55695 | RhoQ | depositor partial sequence | sequence record 86260 | RhoQ
ATGGCTCACGGGCCCGGCGCGCTGATGCTGAAGTGCGTGGTGGTCGGCGACGGGGCGGTGGGCAAGACGT
GCCTGCTCATGAGCTATGCCAACGACGCCTTCCCCGAGGAGTACGTGCCCACTGTCTTCGACCACTACGC
AGTCAGCGTCACCGTGGGGGGCAAGCAGTACCTCTTGGGACTCTATGACACAGCTGGACAGGAAGACTAT
GATCGTCTGAGGCCTTTATCTTACCCCATGACTGACGTCTTCCTCATATGCTTCTCCGTGGTAAATCCAG
CCTCGTTTCAAAATGTAAAGGAAGAGTGGGTACCAGAGCTAAAGGAATATGCGCCAAACGTCCCCTTCTT
GTTAATAGGAACTCAGATTGATCTCCGAGATGACCCCAAAACTTTAGCAAGACTGAATGACATGAAAGAA
AAACCTGTCTGTGTGGAACAAGGACAGAAACTAGCAAAAGAGATAGGTGCATGCTGCTATGTGGAGTGTT
CAGCTTTAACCCAGAAGGGTTTGAAGACTGTGTTTGATGAGGCTATCATAGCCATTTTAACTCCAAAGAA
ACACACAGTAAAAAAAAGAATAGGATCAAGATGTATAAACTGTTGTTTGATTACGTGA
