>Addgene plasmid #55695 | RhoQ | depositor partial sequence | sequence record 86261 | pGEX2T backbone
ACGTTATCGACTGCACGGTGCACCAATGCTTCTGGCGTCAGGCAGCCATCGGAAGCTGTGGTATGGCTGT
GCAGGTCGTAAATCACTGCATAATTCGTGTCGCTCAAGGCGCACTCCCGTTCTGGATAATGTTTTTTGCG
CCGACATCATAACGGTTCTGGCAAATATTCTGAAATGAGCTGTTGACAATTAATCATCGGCTCGTATAAT
GTGTGGAATTGTGAGCGGATAACAATTTCACACAGGAAACAGTATTCATGTCCCCTATACTAGGTTATTG
GAAAATTAAGGGCCTTGTGCAACCCACTCGACTTCTTTTGGAATATCTTGAAGAAAAATATGAAGAGCAT
TTGTATGAGCGCGATGAAGGTGATAAATGGCGAAACAAAAAGTTTGAATTGGGTTTGGAGTTTCCCAATC
TTCCTTATTATATTGATGGTGATGTTAAATTAACACAGTCTATGGCCATCATACGTTATATAGCTGACAA
GCACAACATGTTGGGTGGTTGTCCAAAAGAGCGTGCAGAGATTTCAATGCTTGAAGGAGCGGTTTTGGAT
ATTAGATACGGTGTTTCGAGAATTGCATATAGTAAAGACTTTGAAACTCTCAAAGTTGATTTTCTTAGCA
AGCTACCTGAAATGCTGAAAATGTTCGAAGATCGTTTATGTCATAAAACATATTTAAATGGTGATCATGT
AACCCATCCTGACTTCATGTTGTATGACGCTCTTGATGTTGTTTTATACATGGACCCAATGTGCCTGGAT
GCGTTCCCAAAATTAGTTTGTTTTAAAAAACGTATTGAAGCTATCCCACAAATTGATAAGTACTTGAAAT
CCAGCAAGTATATAGCATGGCCTTTGCAGGGCTGGCAAGCCACGTTTGGTGGTGGCGACCATCCTCCAAA
ATCGGATCTGGTTCCGCGTGGATCCCCGGGAATTCATCGTGACTGACTGACGATCTGCCTCGCGCGTTTC
GGTGATGACGGTGAAAACCTCTGACACATGCAGCTCCCGGAGACGGTCACAGCTTGTCTGTAAGCGGATG
CCGGGAGCAGACAAGCCCGTCAGGGCGCGTCAGCGGGTGTTGGCGGGTGTCGGGGCGCAGCCATGACCCA
GTCACGTAGCGATAGCGGAGTGTATAATTCTTGAAGACGAAAGGGCCTCGTGATACGCCTATTTTTATAG
GTTAATGTCATGATAATAATGGTTTCTTAGACGTCAGGTGGCACTTTTCGGGGAAATGTGCGCGGAACCC
CTATTTGTTTATTTTTCTAAATACATTCAAATATGTATCCGCTCATGAGACAATAACCCTGATAAATGCT
TCAATAATATTGAAAAAGGAAGAGTATGAGTATTCAACATTTCCGTGTCGCCCTTATTCCCTTTTTTGCG
GCATTTTGCCTTCCTGTTTTTGCTCACCCAGAAACGCTGGTGAAAGTAAAAGATGCTGAAGATCAGTTGG
GTGCACGAGTGGGTTACATCGAACTGGATCTCAACAGCGGTAAGATCCTTGAGAGTTTTCGCCCCGAAGA
ACGTTTTCCAATGATGAGCACTTTTAAAGTTCTGCTATGTGGCGCGGTATTATCCCGTGTTGACGCCGGG
CAAGAGCAACTCGGTCGCCGCATACACTATTCTCAGAATGACTTGGTTGAGTACTCACCAGTCACAGAAA
AGCATCTTACGGATGGCATGACAGTAAGAGAATTATGCAGTGCTGCCATAACCATGAGTGATAACACTGC
GGCCAACTTACTTCTGACAACGATCGGAGGACCGAAGGAGCTAACCGCTTTTTTGCACAACATGGGGGAT
CATGTAACTCGCCTTGATCGTTGGGAACCGGAGCTGAATGAAGCCATACCAAACGACGAGCGTGACACCA
CGATGCCTGCAGCAATGGCAACAACGTTGCGCAAACTATTAACTGGCGAACTACTTACTCTAGCTTCCCG
GCAACAATTAATAGACTGGATGGAGGCGGATAAAGTTGCAGGACCACTTCTGCGCTCGGCCCTTCCGGCT
GGCTGGTTTATTGCTGATAAATCTGGAGCCGGTGAGCGTGGGTCTCGCGGTATCATTGCAGCACTGGGGC
CAGATGGTAAGCCCTCCCGTATCGTAGTTATCTACACGACGGGGAGTCAGGCAACTATGGATGAACGAAA
TAGACAGATCGCTGAGATAGGTGCCTCACTGATTAAGCATTGGTAACTGTCAGACCAAGTTTACTCATAT
ATACTTTAGATTGATTTAAAACTTCATTTTTAATTTAAAAGGATCTAGGTGAAGATCCTTTTTGATAATC
TCATGACCAAAATCCCTTAACGTGAGTTTTCGTTCCACTGAGCGTCAGACCCCGTAGAAAAGATCAAAGG
ATCTTCTTGAGATCCTTTTTTTCTGCGCGTAATCTGCTGCTTGCAAACAAAAAAACCACCGCTACCAGCG
GTGGTTTGTTTGCCGGATCAAGAGCTACCAACTCTTTTTCCGAAGGTAACTGGCTTCAGCAGAGCGCAGA
TACCAAATACTGTCCTTCTAGTGTAGCCGTAGTTAGGCCACCACTTCAAGAACTCTGTAGCACCGCCTAC
ATACCTCGCTCTGCTAATCCTGTTACCAGTGGCTGCTGCCAGTGGCGATAAGTCGTGTCTTACCGGGTTG
GACTCAAGACGATAGTTACCGGATAAGGCGCAGCGGTCGGGCTGAACGGGGGGTTCGTGCACACAGCCCA
GCTTGGAGCGAACGACCTACACCGAACTGAGATACCTACAGCGTGAGCTATGAGAAAGCGCCACGCTTCC
CGAAGGGAGAAAGGCGGACAGGTATCCGGTAAGCGGCAGGGTCGGAACAGGAGAGCGCACGAGGGAGCTT
CCAGGGGGAAACGCCTGGTATCTTTATAGTCCTGTCGGGTTTCGCCACCTCTGACTTGAGCGTCGATTTT
TGTGATGCTCGTCAGGGGGGCGGAGCCTATGGAAAAACGCCAGCAACGCGGCCTTTTTACGGTTCCTGGC
CTTTTGCTGGCCTTTTGCTCACATGTTCTTTCCTGCGTTATCCCCTGATTCTGTGGATAACCGTATTACC
GCCTTTGAGTGAGCTGATACCGCTCGCCGCAGCCGAACGACCGAGCGCAGCGAGTCAGTGAGCGAGGAAG
CGGAAGAGCGCCTGATGCGGTATTTTCTCCTTACGCATCTGTGCGGTATTTCACACCGCATAAATTCCGA
CACCATCGAATGGTGCAAAACCTTTCGCGGTATGGCATGATAGCGCCCGGAAGAGAGTCAATTCAGGGTG
GTGAATGTGAAACCAGTAACGTTATACGATGTCGCAGAGTATGCCGGTGTCTCTTATCAGACCGTTTCCC
GCGTGGTGAACCAGGCCAGCCACGTTTCTGCGAAAACGCGGGAAAAAGTGGAAGCGGCGATGGCGGAGCT
GAATTACATTCCCAACCGCGTGGCACAACAACTGGCGGGCAAACAGTCGTTGCTGATTGGCGTTGCCACC
TCCAGTCTGGCCCTGCACGCGCCGTCGCAAATTGTCGCGGCGATTAAATCTCGCGCCGATCAACTGGGTG
CCAGCGTGGTGGTGTCGATGGTAGAACGAAGCGGCGTCGAAGCCTGTAAAGCGGCGGTGCACAATCTTCT
CGCGCAACGCGTCAGTGGGCTGATCATTAACTATCCGCTGGATGACCAGGATGCCATTGCTGTGGAAGCT
GCCTGCACTAATGTTCCGGCGTTATTTCTTGATGTCTCTGACCAGACACCCATCAACAGTATTATTTTCT
CCCATGAAGACGGTACGCGACTGGGCGTGGAGCATCTGGTCGCATTGGGTCACCAGCAAATCGCGCTGTT
AGCGGGCCCATTAAGTTCTGTCTCGGCGCGTCTGCGTCTGGCTGGCTGGCATAAATATCTCACTCGCAAT
CAAATTCAGCCGATAGCGGAACGGGAAGGCGACTGGAGTGCCATGTCCGGTTTTCAACAAACCATGCAAA
TGCTGAATGAGGGCATCGTTCCCACTGCGATGCTGGTTGCCAACGATCAGATGGCGCTGGGCGCAATGCG
CGCCATTACCGAGTCCGGGCTGCGCGTTGGTGCGGATATCTCGGTAGTGGGATACGACGATACCGAAGAC
AGCTCATGTTATATCCCGCCGTTAACCACCATCAAACAGGATTTTCGCCTGCTGGGGCAAACCAGCGTGG
ACCGCTTGCTGCAACTCTCTCAGGGCCAGGCGGTGAAGGGCAATCAGCTGTTGCCCGTCTCACTGGTGAA
AAGAAAAACCACCCTGGCGCCCAATACGCAAACCGCCTCTCCCCGCGCGTTGGCCGATTCATTAATGCAG
CTGGCACGACAGGTTTCCCGACTGGAAAGCGGGCAGTGAGCGCAACGCAATTAATGTGAGTTAGCTCACT
CATTAGGCACCCCAGGCTTTACACTTTATGCTTCCGGCTCGTATGTTGTGTGGAATTGTGAGCGGATAAC
AATTTCACACAGGAAACAGCTATGACCATGATTACGGATTCACTGGCCGTCGTTTTACAACGTCGTGACT
GGGAAAACCCTGGCGTTACCCAACTTAATCGCCTTGCAGCACATCCCCCTTTCGCCAGCTGGCGTAATAG
CGAAGAGGCCCGCACCGATCGCCCTTCCCAACAGTTGCGCAGCCTGAATGGCGAATGGCGCTTTGCCTGG
TTTCCGGCACCAGAAGCGGTGCCGGAAAGCTGGCTGGAGTGCGATCTTCCTGAGGCCGATACTGTCGTCG
TCCCCTCAAACTGGCAGATGCACGGTTACGATGCGCCCATCTACACCAACGTAACCTATCCCATTACGGT
CAATCCGCCGTTTGTTCCCACGGAGAATCCGACGGGTTGTTACTCGCTCACATTTAATGTTGATGAAAGC
TGGCTACAGGAAGGCCAGACGCGAATTATTTTTGATGGCGTTGGAATT
