>Addgene plasmid #55695 | RhoQ | addgene partial sequence | sequence record 92768 | pGEX5 5'-GGGCTGGCAAGCCACGTTTGGTG-3'
ATCCGCTCACGGGCCCGGCGCGCTGATGCTGAAGTGCGTGGTGGTCGGCGACGGGGCGGTGGGCAAGACG
TGCCTGCTCATGAGCTATGCCAACGACGCCTTCCCCGAGGAGTACGTGCCCACTGTCTTCGACCACTACG
CAGTCAGCGTCACCGTGGGGGGCAAGCAGTACCTCTTGGGACTCTATGACACAGCTGGACAGGAAGACTA
TGATCGTCTGAGGCCTTTATCTTACCCCATGACTGACGTCTTCCTCATATGCTTCTCCGTGGTAAATCCA
GCCTCGTTTCAAAATGTAAAGGAAGAGTGGGTACCAGAGCTAAAGGAATATGCGCCAAACGTCCCCTTCT
TGTTAATAGGAACTCAGATTGATCTCCGAGATGACCCCAAAACTTTAGCAAGACTGAATGACATGAAAGA
AAAACCTGTCTGTGTGGAACAAGGACAGAAACTAGCAAAAGAGATAGGTGCATGCTGCTATGTGGAGTGT
TCAGCTTTAACCCAGAAGGGTTTGAAGACTGTGTTTGATGAGGCTATCATAGCCATTTTAACTCCAAAGA
AACACACAGTAAAAAAAAAGAATAGGATCAAGATGTATAAACTGTTGTTTGATTACGTGAGAATTCATCG
TGACTGACTGACGATCTGCCTCGCGCGTTTCGGTGATGACGGTGAAAACCTCTGACACATGCAGCTCCCG
GAGACGGTCACAGCTTGTCTGTAAGCGGATGCCGGGAGCAGACAAGCCCGTCAGGGCGCGTCAGCGGGTG
TTGGCGGGTGTCGGGGCGCAGCCATGACCCAGTCACGTAGCGATAGCGGAAGTGTATAATTCTTGAAGAC
GAAAGGGCCTCGTGATACGCCTA
