>Addgene plasmid #55695 | RhoQ | addgene partial sequence | sequence record 92820 | pGEX3 5'-CCGGGAGCTGCATGTGTCAGAGG-3'
CAGATCGTCAGTCAGTCACGATGAATTCTCACGTAATCAAACAACAGTTTATACATCTTGATCCTATTCT
TTTTTTTTACTGTGTGTTTCTTTGGAGTTAAAATGGCTATGATAGCCTCATCAAACACAGTCTTCAAACC
CTTCTGGGTTAAAGCTGAACACTCCACATAGCAGCATGCACCTATCTCTTTTGCTAGTTTCTGTCCTTGT
TCCACACAGACAGGTTTTTCTTTCATGTCATTCAGTCTTGCTAAAGTTTTGGGGTCATCTCGGAGATCAA
TCTGAGTTCCTATTAACAAGAAGGGGACGTTTGGCGCATATTCCTTTAGCTCTGGTACCCACTCTTCCTT
TACATTTTGAAACGAGGCTGGATTTACCACGGAGAAGCATATGAGGAAGACGTCAGTCATGGGGTAAGAT
AAAGGCCTCAGACGATCATAGTCTTCCTGTCCAGCTGTGTCATAGAGTCCCAAGAGGTACTGCTTGCCCC
CCACGGTGACGCTGACTGCGTAGTGGTCGAAGACAGTGGGCACGTACTCCTCGGGGAAGGCGTCGTTGGC
ATAGCTCATGAGCAGGCACGTCTTGCCCACCGCCCCGTCGCCGACCACCACGCACTTCAGCATCAGCGCG
CCGGGCCCGTGAGCGGATCCACGCGGAACCAGATCCGATTTTGGAGGATGGTCGCCACCACCAAACGTGG
CTTGCCAGCCCTGCAAAGGCCATGCTATATACTTGCTGGATTTCAAGTACTTATCAATTTGTGGGATAGC
TTCAATACGTTTTTTAAAACAAACTAATTTTGGGAACGCATCCAGGCACATTGGGTCCATGTATAAAACA
ACATCAAGAGCGTCATACAACATGAAGTCAGGATGGGTTACATGATCACCATTTAAATATGTTTTATGAC
ATAAAACGATCTTCGAACATTTTCAGCATTTCAGGTAGCTTGCT
